Addgene plasmid #197692: pMC-1-Ugi4-11
Purpose: Phytobrick (MoClo) Level 0 Part
Depositing lab: Daniel Voytas. Depositing organization: University of Minnesota. Publication: An extensible vector toolkit and parts library for advanced engineering of plant genomes. Chamness JC, Kumar J, Cruz AJ, Rhuby E, Holum MJ, Cody JP, Tibebu R, Gamo ME, Starker CG, Zhang F, Voytas DF. Plant Genome. 2023 Mar 9:e20312. doi: 10.1002/tpg2.20312. PubMed 36896468.
Backbone
  Vector backbone: pMC-1-ccdB-11
  Backbone manufacturer: Self-made
  Vector type: Plant Expression
Growth in bacteria
  Bacterial resistance: Spectinomycin, 50 μg/mL
  Growth temperature: 37°C
  Growth strain: DH5alpha
  Copy number: High Copy
Gene/Insert
  Gene/Insert name: Ugi4 enhancer-blocking insulator
  Species: Utricularia gibba
  Insert size (bp): 790
  Cloning method: Restriction Enzyme; 5′ cloning site Unknown (unknown if destroyed)
Terms and licenses: Academic/Nonprofit Terms; Industry Terms: Not Available to Industry
Depositor comments: Please visit https://doi.org/10.1101/2022.10.15.511792 for bioRxiv preprint.
How to cite: pMC-1-Ugi4-11 was a gift from Daniel Voytas (Addgene plasmid # 197692 ; http://n2t.net/addgene:197692 ; RRID:Addgene_197692)
