[The description below was written by a language model from this plasmid's Addgene catalogue record and pLannotate feature annotations shown in this document.]
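Description:
pMC-1-Ugi4-11 is a Level 0 Phytobrick (MoClo) part plasmid from a modular toolkit for plant genome engineering. It is a small construct of about 3 kb, built in the self-made pMC-1-ccdB-11 backbone. The backbone name suggests that the part replaced a ccdB counter-selection cassette, although the record does not describe the cloning sites or the flanking overhangs. In E. coli it replicates from a high-copy ColE1/pUC-type origin and is selected with spectinomycin. Resistance comes from an aadA gene (streptomycin/spectinomycin adenylyltransferase) lying downstream of an annotated AmpR (bla) promoter. The automated annotation also reports short fragments of an integrase, a gentamicin acetyltransferase, lacI and an RSF origin. These are partial matches only, most plausibly remnants of the resistance cassette's origin or of backbone assembly, and are not functional elements.

The payload is Ugi4, a roughly 790 bp enhancer-blocking insulator from the carnivorous bladderwort Utricularia gibba. The feature table does not annotate this element, but the unannotated stretch between the short backbone fragments and the resistance cassette is large enough to hold it. An enhancer-blocking insulator is a non-coding sequence placed between neighbouring transcription units to limit cross-talk, so that an enhancer in one cassette does not activate the promoter of another. As a Level 0 part, the plasmid has no promoter, coding sequence or terminator for plant expression and is not used directly in plants. It serves as a donor of the insulator module for hierarchical assembly into higher-level multigene plant transformation vectors, where closely packed expression cassettes benefit from being insulated from each other.
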