Features (pLannotate 1.2.2; 7 found; start..end, strand, type, name):
      1..23      +  rep_origin     RSF ori (fragment): Plasmids containing the RSF 1030 origin of replication can be propagated in E. coli cells that contain additional plasmids with compatible origins.
     25..74      +  CDS            lacI (fragment): lac repressor; lacI; The lac repressor binds to the lac operator to inhibit transcription in E. coli. This inhibition can be relieved by adding lactose or isopropyl-β-D-thiogalactopyranoside (IPTG).
   1007..1111    +  promoter       AmpR promoter: bla
   1102..1182    -  CDS            int (fragment): INT2_ECOLX - Protein inferred from homology: Swiss-Prot protein existence level 3. Putative integrase believed to be involved in the insertion of antibiotic resistance genes into plasmids and transposons. From Escherichia coli.
   1270..1326    +  CDS            GmR (fragment): gentamycin acetyltransferase; aacC1; confers resistance to gentamycin
   1333..2121    +  CDS            aadA: S3AD_ECOLX - Experimental evidence at protein level: Swiss-Prot protein existence level 1. Mediates bacterial resistance to the antibiotics streptomycin and spectinomycin. From Escherichia coli.
   2295..2883    +  rep_origin     ori: high-copy-number ColE1/pMB1/pBR322/pUC origin of replication
>Addgene plasmid #197692 | pMC-1-Ugi4-11 | addgene full sequence | sequence record 391019 | Addgene NGS Result
GTCAGTGAGCGAGGAAGCGGAAGAGCGCCCAATACGCAAACCGCCTCTCCCCGCGCGTTGGCCGATTCAT
TAATCACTCTGTGGTCTCAGGAGCATAGCAAACAGGCTCCTGGCTTGCGTGTCCCTTAAAGCGCATCCAT
GTGACAAAGGATCCTCTGTAATCCGAGGCAACGATCGTGCAGCTGAAATGAATTGAGTTAACTATGCAAT
GTTGCTTTTAGGTAACTTGGCTATGAATGCAAATCGGCTGGTGCAGTGGTGAATGAGCTGCGGCCGTGGC
TTCATTCCACTCCAAATCCCTCCGGTCCCCATATCCATTATTTTGGCAGCTTTTGGTTGCCTTTAATGCA
AGCTTTGGGCGACAGCCATTCACCACCTCATTTGTGCTGCTCGGGCCACGGCTGTATTTAGAGAAATTTA
ACATTTTTTTCATAAAAAATGATTACTTTTGTTTCAAAAAATTCAAAAATTCAGGAATACTTAATTTTCT
AAAACTGTAGACTCTTATATTTTATTTTTTACTTTCACTTTGTTGATAAAGTAAGCCAAATACGACCCAA
ATATCTGATCAGTGAAAGAGTAATAATCACCTCAATACATGATTGGTGAAAAAGATTTAACTGATAGGCC
ATTTAGAAATCTGACTATGAAACCAGATTTGTAAATGACCCATTGATTGAGAGGTTTATGGGCAGGATAG
TTTCTTTGAAGATCTCTGGCACAGCAGTTAATCTCATGCACTGAGGTAAGGCTTGATATCATAGAACTGG
ATTATGAAAACCAATGCATGTGATATGAAAGCAATGAGGACATTTCACTTCAACTATTATTCATGTAGTC
ATCAGGCACCAATGGCTAGAGACTACAAAAAGAATCAACTACGCTTGAGACCACGAAGTGGCTCTTCAGT
GGACGAAAGGGCCTCGTGATACGCCTATTTTTATAGGTTAATGTCATGATAATAATGGTTTCTTAGACGT
CAGGTGGCACTTTTCGGGGAAATGTGCGCGGAACCCCTATTTGTTTATTTTTCTAAATACATTCAAATAT
GTATCCGCTCATGAGACAATAACCCTGATAAATGCTTCAATAATATTGAAAAAGGAAGAGTATGCGCTCA
CGCAACTGGTCCAGAACCTTGACCGAACGCAGCGGTGGTAACGGCGCAGTGGCGGTTTTCATGGCTTGTT
ATGACTGTTTTTTTTTGGGGTACAGTCTATGCCTCGGGCATCCAAGCAGCAAGCGCGTTACGCCGTGGGT
CGATGTTTGATGTTATGGAGCAGCAACGATGTTACGCAGCAGGGCAGTCGCCCTAAAACAAAGTTAAACA
TCATGAGGGAAGCGGTGATCGCCGAAGTATCGACTCAACTATCAGAGGTAGTTGGCGTCATCGAGCGCCA
TCTCGAACCGACGTTGCTGGCCGTACATTTGTACGGCTCCGCAGTGGATGGCGGCCTGAAGCCACACAGC
GATATTGATTTGCTGGTTACGGTGACCGTAAGGCTTGATGAAACAACGCGGCGAGCTTTGATCAACGACC
TTTTGGAAACTTCGGCTTCCCCTGGAGAGAGCGAGATTCTCCGCGCTGTAGAAGTCACCATTGTTGTGCA
CGACGACATCATTCCGTGGCGTTATCCAGCTAAGCGCGAACTGCAATTTGGAGAATGGCAGCGCAATGAC
ATTCTTGCAGGTATCTTCGAGCCAGCCACGATCGACATTGATCTGGCTATCTTGCTGACAAAAGCAAGAG
AACATAGCGTTGCCTTGGTAGGTCCAGCGGCGGAGGAACTCTTTGATCCGGTTCCTGAACAGGATCTATT
TGAGGCGCTAAATGAAACCTTAACGCTATGGAACTCGCCGCCCGACTGGGCTGGCGATGAGCGAAATGTA
GTGCTTACGTTGTCCCGCATTTGGTACAGCGCAGTAACCGGCAAAATCGCGCCGAAGGATGTCGCTGCCG
ACTGGGCAATGGAGCGCCTGCCGGCCCAGTATCAGCCCGTCATACTTGAAGCTAGACAGGCTTATCTTGG
ACAAGAAGAAGATCGCTTGGCCTCGCGCGCAGATCAGTTGGAAGAATTTGTCCATTACGTAAAAGGCGAG
ATCACCAAGGTAGTCGGCAAATAACTGTCAGACCAAGTTTACTCATATATACTTTAGATTGATTTAAAAC
TTCATTTTTAATTTAAAAGGATCTAGGTGAAGATCCTTTTTGATAATCTCATGACCAAAATCCCTTAACG
TGAGTTTTCGTTCCACTGAGCGTCAGACCCCGTAGAAAAGATCAAAGGATCTTCTTGAGATCCTTTTTTT
CTGCGCGTAATCTGCTGCTTGCAAACAAAAAAACCACCGCTACCAGCGGTGGTTTGTTTGCCGGATCAAG
AGCTACCAACTCTTTTTCCGAAGGTAACTGGCTTCAGCAGAGCGCAGATACCAAATACTGTTCTTCTAGT
GTAGCCGTAGTTAGGCCACCACTTCAAGAACTCTGTAGCACCGCCTACATACCTCGCTCTGCTAATCCTG
TTACCAGTGGCTGCTGCCAGTGGCGATAAGTCGTGTCTTACCGGGTTGGACTCAAGACGATAGTTACCGG
ATAAGGCGCAGCGGTCGGGCTGAACGGGGGGTTCGTGCACACAGCCCAGCTTGGAGCGAACGACCTACAC
CGAACTGAGATACCTACAGCGTGAGCTATGAGAAAGCGCCACGCTTCCCGAAGGGAGAAAGGCGGACAGG
TATCCGGTAAGCGGCAGGGTCGGAACAGGAGAGCGCACGAGGGAGCTTCCAGGGGGAAACGCCTGGTATC
TTTATAGTCCTGTCGGGTTTCGCCACCTCTGACTTGAGCGTCGATTTTTGTGATGCTCGTCAGGGGGGCG
GAGCCTATGGAAAAACGCCAGCAACGCGGCCTTTTTACGGTTCCTGGCCTTTTGCTGGCCTTTTGCTCAC
ATGTTCTTTCCTGCGTTATCCCCTGATTCTGTGGATAACCGTATTACCGCCTTTGAGTGAGCTGATACCG
CTCGCCGCAGCCGAACGACCGAGCGCAGCGA
